Addgene plasmid #199758: pAG306-pTet07-leuYFP[CTC]-nLuc
Purpose: Elongation reporter construct to quantify elongation of synYFP[CTC]
Depositing lab: Brian Zid. Depositing organization: University of California, San Diego (UCSD). Publication: Quantification of elongation stalls and impact on gene expression in yeast. Hou W, Harjono V, Harvey AT, Subramaniam AR, Zid BM. RNA. 2023 Dec;29(12):1928-1938. doi: 10.1261/rna.079663.123. Epub 2023 Oct 2. PubMed 37783489.
Backbone
  Vector backbone: pAG306
  Backbone manufacturer: Susan Lindquist
  Backbone size w/o insert (bp): 6656
  Vector type: Yeast Expression
  Selectable markers: URA3
Growth in bacteria
  Bacterial resistance: Ampicillin, 100 μg/mL
  Growth temperature: 37°C
  Growth strain: DH5alpha
  Copy number: Unknown
Gene/Insert
  Gene/Insert name: leuYFP[CTC] (alt name: YFP[CTC])
  Species: Synthetic
  Insert size (bp): 714
  Promoter: TetO7
  Cloning method: Gibson Cloning
Resource information
  A portion of this plasmid was derived from a plasmid made by: nanoLuc source: Anna et al. (https://doi.org/10.1002/yea.3155), synYFP[CTC] source: Subramaniam Lab
Terms and licenses: Academic/Nonprofit Terms; Industry Terms: Not Available to Industry
Depositor comments: Please visit https://www.biorxiv.org/content/10.1101/2023.03.19.533377v1 for bioRxiv preprint.
How to cite: pAG306-pTet07-leuYFP[CTC]-nLuc was a gift from Brian Zid (Addgene plasmid # 199758 ; http://n2t.net/addgene:199758 ; RRID:Addgene_199758)
