[The description below was written by a language model from this plasmid's Addgene catalogue record and pLannotate feature annotations shown in this document.]
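Description:
pAG306-pTet07-leuYFP[CTC]-nLuc is a yeast expression plasmid built on the pAG306 backbone and used as a translation elongation reporter in Saccharomyces cerevisiae. It is propagated in E. coli through a high-copy ColE1/pUC-type origin with ampicillin resistance (AmpR). It also retains pBluescript-derived elements, including an f1 origin, lacZα and lac promoter remnants, and T7 and T3 promoters. Selection in yeast relies on the URA3 auxotrophic marker, which can be counterselected with 5-FOA. The feature table annotates no yeast replication origin (2μ or CEN/ARS), which is consistent with an integrating vector, although the record does not say this explicitly.

The sequenced plasmid (about 8.9 kb) carries two yeast expression units. In the first, an ADH1 promoter and ADH1 terminator flank a TetR–VP16 activation domain fusion, a tetracycline-controlled transactivator. The record does not state whether it is the Tet-Off or Tet-On form. In the second unit, a tetracycline response element with seven tetO copies (TetO7) drives the reporter. The reporter is a 714 bp synthetic YFP (annotated as mCitrine-like) named leuYFP[CTC], a name that suggests its leucine codons were recoded to CTC. It is followed directly by a nanoLuc luciferase derived from the Oplophorus enzyme and then by a CYC1 terminator. The contiguous annotations suggest a single YFP–nLuc open reading frame. Because the luciferase lies downstream of the test sequence, luminescence should appear only after ribosomes have traversed the YFP variant. According to the deposit record, the construct is used to quantify elongation through synYFP[CTC], as part of a study of elongation stalls and their effect on gene expression in yeast.
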