Features (pLannotate 1.2.2; 26 found; start..end, strand, type, name):
    137..186     +  misc_feature   bom (fragment): basis of mobility region from pBR322
    194..409     +  promoter       URA3 promoter: S. cerevisiae URA3
    410..1213    +  CDS            URA3: orotidine-5'-phosphate decarboxylase, required for uracil biosynthesis; S. cerevisiae URA3; yeast auxotrophic marker, counterselectable with 5-fluoroorotic acid (5-FOA)
   1292..1343    +  misc_feature   bom (fragment): basis of mobility region from pBR322
   1371..1799    -  rep_origin     f1 ori (sequence partly withheld): f1 bacteriophage origin of replication; arrow indicates direction of (+) strand synthesis
   1803..1960    -  CDS            lacZα (fragment): LacZα fragment of β-galactosidase; lacZ fragment
   1963..1981    +  promoter       T7 promoter: promoter for bacteriophage T7 RNA polymerase
   2002..2033    +  promoter       GAP promoter (fragment): S. cerevisiae TDH3; promoter for glyceraldehyde-3-phosphate dehydrogenase
   2034..2430    +  promoter       ADH1 promoter: S. cerevisiae ADH1; promoter for alcohol dehydrogenase 1
   2447..3062    +  CDS            TetR (fragment): tetracycline repressor TetR; tetR from transposon Tn10; TetR binds to the tetracycline operator tetO to inhibit transcription. This inhibition can be relieved by adding tetracycline or doxycycline.
   3214..3447    +  CDS            VP16 AD: transcriptional activation domain of herpes simplex virus protein VP16 (Triezenberg et al., 1988; Cousens et al., 1989); UL48
   3471..3658    +  terminator     ADH1 terminator: S. cerevisiae ADH1; transcription terminator for the S. cerevisiae alcohol dehydrogenase 1 (ADH1) gene
   3716..3986    +  protein_bind   tetracycline response element: contains seven copies of the tetracycline operator tetO tetracycline repressor TetR
   4164..4880    +  CDS            mCitrine: mCitrine is a basic (constitutively fluorescent) yellow fluorescent protein published in 2001, derived from Aequorea victoria.
   4836..5393    +  CDS            LUCI_OPLGR (fragment): Experimental evidence at protein level: Swiss-Prot protein existence level 1. Catalytic subunit of oplophorus-luciferin 2-monooxygenase. Oxidoreductase that converts coelenterazine (the oplophorus luciferin) to coelenteramide under emission of blue light with a maximum at 454 nm. Is also active with bisdeoxycoelenterazine. From Oplophorus gracilirostris (Luminous shrimp).
   5457..5646    +  terminator     CYC1 terminator: S. cerevisiae CYC1; transcription terminator for CYC1
   5664..5683    +  misc_feature   MCS (fragment): pBluescript multiple cloning site
   5695..5713    -  promoter       T3 promoter: promoter for bacteriophage T3 RNA polymerase
   5758..5774    -  protein_bind   lac operator: The lac repressor binds to the lac operator to inhibit transcription in E. coli. This inhibition can be relieved by adding lactose or isopropyl-β-D-thiogalactopyranoside (IPTG). lac repressor encoded by lacI
   5782..5812    -  promoter       lac promoter: promoter for the E. coli lac operon
   5827..5848    -  protein_bind   CAP binding site: CAP binding activates transcription in the presence of cAMP. E. coli catabolite activator protein
   5861..5953    -  CDS            lacI (fragment): lac repressor; lacI; The lac repressor binds to the lac operator to inhibit transcription in E. coli. This inhibition can be relieved by adding lactose or isopropyl-β-D-thiogalactopyranoside (IPTG).
   6136..6724    -  rep_origin     ori: high-copy-number ColE1/pMB1/pBR322/pUC origin of replication
   6895..7755    -  CDS            AmpR: β-lactamase; bla; confers resistance to ampicillin, carbenicillin, and related antibiotics
   7756..7860    -  promoter       AmpR promoter: bla
   8865..35      +  CDS            rop (fragment) (across the origin): Rop protein, which maintains plasmids at low copy number; rop
>Addgene plasmid #199758 | pAG306-pTet07-leuYFP[CTC]-nLuc | addgene full sequence | sequence record 392208 | Addgene NGS Result
TCGCGCGTTTCGGTGATGACGGTGAAAACCTCTGACACATGCAGCTCCCGGAGACGGTCACAGCTTGTCT
GTAAGCGGATGCCGGGAGCAGACAAGCCCGTCAGGGCGCGTCAGCGGGTGTTGGCGGGTGTCGGGGCTGG
CTTAACTATGCGGCATCAGAGCAGATTGTACTGAGAGTGCACCATACCACCTTTTCAATTCATCATTTTT
TTTTTATTCTTTTTTTTGATTTCGGTTTCCTTGAAATTTTTTTGATTCGGTAATCTCCGAACAGAAGGAA
GAACGAAGGAAGGAGCACAGACTTAGATTGGTATATATACGCATATGTAGTGTTGAAGAAACATGAAATT
GCCCAGTATTCTTAACCCAACTGCACAGAACAAAAACCTGCAGGAAACGAAGATAAATCATGTCGAAAGC
TACATATAAGGAACGTGCTGCTACTCATCCTAGTCCTGTTGCTGCCAAGCTATTTAATATCATGCACGAA
AAGCAAACAAACTTGTGTGCTTCATTGGATGTTCGTACCACCAAGGAATTACTGGAGTTAGTTGAAGCAT
TAGGTCCCAAAATTTGTTTACTAAAAACACATGTGGATATCTTGACTGATTTTTCCATGGAGGGCACAGT
TAAGCCGCTAAAGGCATTATCCGCCAAGTACAATTTTTTACTCTTCGAAGACAGAAAATTTGCTGACATT
GGTAATACAGTCAAATTGCAGTACTCTGCGGGTGTATACAGAATAGCAGAATGGGCAGACATTACGAATG
CACACGGTGTGGTGGGCCCAGGTATTGTTAGCGGTTTGAAGCAGGCGGCAGAAGAAGTAACAAAGGAACC
TAGAGGCCTTTTGATGTTAGCAGAATTGTCATGCAAGGGCTCCCTATCTACTGGAGAATATACTAAGGGT
ACTGTTGACATTGCGAAGAGCGACAAAGATTTTGTTATCGGCTTTATTGCTCAAAGAGACATGGGTGGAA
GAGATGAAGGTTACGATTGGTTGATTATGACACCCGGTGTGGGTTTAGATGACAAGGGAGACGCATTGGG
TCAACAGTATAGAACCGTGGATGATGTGGTCTCTACAGGATCTGACATTATTATTGTTGGAAGAGGACTA
TTTGCAAAGGGAAGGGATGCTAAGGTAGAGGGTGAACGTTACAGAAAAGCAGGCTGGGAAGCATATTTGA
GAAGATGCGGCCAGCAAAACTAAAAAACTGTATTATAAGTAAATGCATGTATACTAAACTCACAAATTAG
AGCTTCAATTTAATTATATCAGTTATTACCCTATGCGGTGTGAAATACCGCACAGATGCGTAAGGAGAAA
ATACCGCATCAGGAAATTGTAAGCGTTAATATTTTGTTAAAATTCGCGTTAAATTTTTGTTAAATCAGCT
CATTTTTTAACCAATAGGCCGAAATCGGCAAAATCCCTTATAAATCAAAAGAATAGACCGAGATAGGGT
[37 nt withheld, positions 1470-1506]
AAAGAACGTGGACTCCAACGTCAAAGG
[49 nt withheld, positions 1534-1582]
T
[91 nt withheld, positions 1584-1674]
G
[124 nt withheld, positions 1676-1799]
CCATTCGCCATTCAGGCTGCGCAACTGTTGGGAAGGGCGATCGGTGCGGGCCTCTTCGCTATTACGCCAG
CTGGCGAAAGGGGGATGTGCTGCAAGGCGATTAAGTTGGGTAACGCCAGGGTTTTCCCAGTCACGACGTT
GTAAAACGACGGCCAGTGAATTGTAATACGACTCACTATAGGGCGAATTGGAGCTCAGTTTATCATTATC
AATACTCGCCATTTCAAAGAATACCAACTTCTTTTCTTTTTTTTTCTTTTCTCTCTCCCCCGTTGTTGTC
TCACCATATCCGCAATGACAAAAAAATGATGGAAGACACTAAAGGAAAAAATTAACGACAAAGACAGCAC
CAACAGATGTCGTTGTTCCAGAGCTGATGAGGGGTATCTCGAAGCACACGAAACTTTTTCCTTCCTTCAT
TCACGCACACTACTCTCTAATGAGCAACGGTATACGGCCTTCCTTCCAGTTACTTGAATTTGAAATAAAA
AAAAGTTTGCTGTCTTGCTATCAAGTATAAATAGACCTGCAATTATTAATCTTTTGTTTCCTCGTCATTG
TTCTCGTTCCCTTTCTTCCTTGTTTCTTTTTCTGCACAATATTTCAAGCTATACCAAGCATACAATCAAC
TATCTCATCTAGAATGCCTAGATTAGATAAAAGTAAAGTGATTAACAGCGCATTAGAGCTGCTTAATGGG
GTCGGAATCGAAGGTTTAACAACCCGTAAACTCGCCCAGAAGCTAGGTGTAGAGCAGCCTACATTGTATT
GGCATGTAAAAAATAAGCGGGCTTTGCTCGACGCCTTACCCATTGAGATGTTAGATAGGCACCATACTCA
CTTTTGCCCTTTAGAAGGGGAAAGCTGGCAAGATTTTTTACGTAATAACGCTAAAAGTTTTAGATGTGCT
TTACTAAGTCATCGCGATGGAGCAAAAGTACATTTAGGTACACGGCCTACAGAAAAACAGTATGAAACTC
TCGAAAATCAATTAGCCTTTTTATGCCAACAAGGTTTTTCACTAGAGAATGCATTATATGCACTCAGCGC
TGTGGGGCACTTTACTTTAGGTTGCGTATTGGAAGAACAAGAGCATCAAGTCGCTAAAGAAGAAAGGGAA
ACACCTACTACTGATAGTATGCCGCCATTATTACGACAAGCTATCGAATTATTTGATCGCCAAGGTGCAG
AGCCAGCCTTCTTATTCGGCCTTGAATTGATCATATGCGGATTAGAAAAACAACTTAAATGTGAAAGTGG
GTCCGCGTACAGCCGCGCGCGTACGAAAAACAATTACGGGTCTACCATCGAGGGCCTGCTCGATCTCCCG
GACGACGACGCCCCCGAAGAGGCGGGGCTGGCGGCTCCGCGCCTGTCCTTTCTCCCCGCGGGACACACGC
GCAGACTGTCGACGGCCCCCCCGACCGATGTCAGCCTGGGGGACGAGCTCCACTTAGACGGCGAGGACGT
GGCGATGGCGCATGCCGACGCGCTAGACGATTTCGATCTGGACATGTTGGGGGACGGGGATTCCCCGGGT
CCGGGATTTACCCCCCACGACTCCGCCCCCTACGGCGCTCTGGATATGGCCGACTTCGAGTTTGAGCAGA
TGTTTACCGATGCCCTTGGAATTGACGAGTACGGTGGGTAGCTCGAGCCACTTCTAAATAAGCGAATTTC
TTATGATTTATGATTTTTATTATTAAATAAGTTATAAAAAAAATAAGTGTATACAAATTTTAAAGTGACT
CTTAGGTTTTAAAACGAAAATTCTTATTCTTGAGTAACTCTTTCCTGTAGGTCAGGTTGCTTTCTCAGGT
ATAGTATGAGGTCGCTCTTATTGACCACACCTCTACCGGCAGATCCGCTAGGGATAACAGGGTAATATAG
ATCAATTCCTCGATCGAGTTTACCACTCCCTATCAGTGATAGAGAAAAGTGAAAGTCGAGTTTACCACTC
CCTATCAGTGATAGAGAAAAGTGAAAGTCGAGTTTACCACTCCCTATCAGTGATAGAGAAAAGTGAAAGT
CGAGTTTACCACTCCCTATCAGTGATAGAGAAAAGTGAAAGTCGAGTTTACCACTCCCTATCAGTGATAG
AGAAAAGTGAAAGTCGAGTTTACCACTCCCTATCAGTGATAGAGAAAAGTGAAAGTCGAGTTTACCACTC
CCTATCAGTGATAGAGAAAAGTGAAAGTCGAGCTCGGTACCCTATGGCATGCATGTGCTCTGTATGTATA
TAAAACTCTTGTTTTCTTCTTTTCTCTAAATATTCTTTCCTTATACATTAGGTCCTTTGTAGCATAAATT
ACTATACTTCTATAGACACGCAAACACAAATACACACACTAAATTACCGGATCAATTATGTCTAAGGGTG
AAGAACTCTTCACTGGTGTTGTTCCAATCCTCGTTGAACTCGACGGTGACGTTAACGGTCACAAGTTCTC
TGTTTCTGGTGAAGGTGAAGGTGACGCTACTTACGGTAAGCTCACTCTCAAGTTCATCTGTACTACTGGT
AAGCTCCCAGTTCCATGGCCAACTCTCGTTACTACTCTCGGTTACGGTCTCATGTGTTTCGCTAGATACC
CAGACCACATGAAGCAACACGACTTCTTCAAGTCTGCTATGCCAGAAGGTTACGTTCAAGAAAGAACTAT
CTTCTTCAAGGACGACGGTAACTACAAGACTAGAGCTGAAGTTAAGTTCGAAGGTGACACTCTCGTTAAC
AGAATCGAACTCAAGGGTATCGACTTCAAGGAAGACGGTAACATCCTCGGTCACAAGCTCGAATACAACT
ACAACTCTCACAACGTTTACATCATGGCTGACAAGCAAAAGAACGGTATCAAGGCTAACTTCAAGATCAG
ACACAACATCGAAGACGGTTCTGTTCAACTCGCTGACCACTACCAACAAAACACTCCAATCGGTGACGGT
CCAGTTCTCCTCCCAGACAACCACTACCTCTCTTACCAATCTAAGCTCTCTAAGGACCCAAACGAAAAGA
GAGACCACATGGTTCTCCTCGAGTTCGTTACTGCTGCTGGTATCACTCACGGTATGGACGAATTGTACAA
GATGGTTTTTACTTTAGAAGATTTTGTTGGTGATTGGCGTCAAACTGCTGGTTATAATTTAGATCAAGTT
TTAGAACAAGGTGGTGTTTCTTCTTTATTTCAAAATTTAGGTGTTTCTGTTACTCCTATTCAACGTATTG
TTTTATCTGGTGAAAATGGTTTAAAAATTGATATTCATGTTATTATTCCTTATGAAGGTTTATCTGGTGA
TCAAATGGGTCAAATTGAAAAAATTTTTAAAGTTGTTTATCCTGTTGATGATCATCATTTTAAAGTTATT
TTACATTATGGTACTTTAGTTATTGATGGTGTTACTCCTAATATGATTGATTATTTTGGTCGTCCTTATG
AAGGTATTGCTGTTTTTGATGGTAAAAAAATTACTGTTACTGGTACTTTATGGAATGGTAATAAAATTAT
TGATGAACGTTTAATTAATCCTGATGGTTCTTTATTATTTCGTGTTACTATTAATGGTGTTACTGGTTGG
CGTTTATGTGAACGTATTTTAGCTAATTCTCATGGTTTTTAAAAGCTTATTAGTTATGTCACGCTTACAT
TCACGCCCTCCCCCCACATCCGCTCTAACCGAAAAGGAAGGAGTTAGACAACCTGAAGTCTAGGTCCCTA
TTTATTTTTTTATAGTTATGTTAGTATTAAGAACGTTATTTATATTTCAAATTTTTCTTTTTTTTCTGTA
CAGACGCGTGTACGCATGTAACATTATACTGAAAACCTTGCTTGAGAAGGTTTTGGGACGCTCGAAGGCT
TTAATTTGCGGCCGTCGAGGGGGGGCCCGGTACCAGCTTTTGTTCCCTTTAGTGAGGGTTAATTTCGAGC
TTGGCGTAATCATGGTCATAGCTGTTTCCTGTGTGAAATTGTTATCCGCTCACAATTCCACACAACATAC
GAGCCGGAAGCATAAAGTGTAAAGCCTGGGGTGCCTAATGAGTGAGCTAACTCACATTAATTGCGTTGCG
CTCACTGCCCGCTTTCCAGTCGGGAAACCTGTCGTGCCAGCTGCATTAATGAATCGGCCAACGCGCGGGG
AGAGGCGGTTTGCGTATTGGGCGCTCTTCCGCTTCCTCGCTCACTGACTCGCTGCGCTCGGTCGTTCGGC
TGCGGCGAGCGGTATCAGCTCACTCAAAGGCGGTAATACGGTTATCCACAGAATCAGGGGATAACGCAGG
AAAGAACATGTGAGCAAAAGGCCAGCAAAAGGCCAGGAACCGTAAAAAGGCCGCGTTGCTGGCGTTTTTC
CATAGGCTCCGCCCCCCTGACGAGCATCACAAAAATCGACGCTCAAGTCAGAGGTGGCGAAACCCGACAG
GACTATAAAGATACCAGGCGTTTCCCCCTGGAAGCTCCCTCGTGCGCTCTCCTGTTCCGACCCTGCCGCT
TACCGGATACCTGTCCGCCTTTCTCCCTTCGGGAAGCGTGGCGCTTTCTCATAGCTCACGCTGTAGGTAT
CTCAGTTCGGTGTAGGTCGTTCGCTCCAAGCTGGGCTGTGTGCACGAACCCCCCGTTCAGCCCGACCGCT
GCGCCTTATCCGGTAACTATCGTCTTGAGTCCAACCCGGTAAGACACGACTTATCGCCACTGGCAGCAGC
CACTGGTAACAGGATTAGCAGAGCGAGGTATGTAGGCGGTGCTACAGAGTTCTTGAAGTGGTGGCCTAAC
TACGGCTACACTAGAAGAACAGTATTTGGTATCTGCGCTCTGCTGAAGCCAGTTACCTTCGGAAAAAGAG
TTGGTAGCTCTTGATCCGGCAAACAAACCACCGCTGGTAGCGGTGGTTTTTTTGTTTGCAAGCAGCAGAT
TACGCGCAGAAAAAAAGGATCTCAAGAAGATCCTTTGATCTTTTCTACGGGGTCTGACGCTCAGTGGAAC
GAAAACTCACGTTAAGGGATTTTGGTCATGAGATTATCAAAAAGGATCTTCACCTAGATCCTTTTAAATT
AAAAATGAAGTTTTAAATCAATCTAAAGTATATATGAGTAAACTTGGTCTGACAGTTACCAATGCTTAAT
CAGTGAGGCACCTATCTCAGCGATCTGTCTATTTCGTTCATCCATAGTTGCCTGACTCCCCGTCGTGTAG
ATAACTACGATACGGGAGGGCTTACCATCTGGCCCCAGTGCTGCAATGATACCGCGAGACCCACGCTCAC
CGGCTCCAGATTTATCAGCAATAAACCAGCCAGCCGGAAGGGCCGAGCGCAGAAGTGGTCCTGCAACTTT
ATCCGCCTCCATCCAGTCTATTAATTGTTGCCGGGAAGCTAGAGTAAGTAGTTCGCCAGTTAATAGTTTG
CGCAACGTTGTTGCCATTGCTACAGGCATCGTGGTGTCACGCTCGTCGTTTGGTATGGCTTCATTCAGCT
CCGGTTCCCAACGATCAAGGCGAGTTACATGATCCCCCATGTTGTGCAAAAAAGCGGTTAGCTCCTTCGG
TCCTCCGATCGTTGTCAGAAGTAAGTTGGCCGCAGTGTTATCACTCATGGTTATGGCAGCACTGCATAAT
TCTCTTACTGTCATGCCATCCGTAAGATGCTTTTCTGTGACTGGTGAGTACTCAACCAAGTCATTCTGAG
AATAGTGTATGCGGCGACCGAGTTGCTCTTGCCCGGCGTCAATACGGGATAATACCGCGCCACATAGCAG
AACTTTAAAAGTGCTCATCATTGGAAAACGTTCTTCGGGGCGAAAACTCTCAAGGATCTTACCGCTGTTG
AGATCCAGTTCGATGTAACCCACTCGTGCACCCAACTGATCTTCAGCATCTTTTACTTTCACCAGCGTTT
CTGGGTGAGCAAAAACAGGAAGGCAAAATGCCGCAAAAAAGGGAATAAGGGCGACACGGAAATGTTGAAT
ACTCATACTCTTCCTTTTTCAATATTATTGAAGCATTTATCAGGGTTATTGTCTCATGAGCGGATACATA
TTTGAATGTATTTAGAAAAATAAACAAATAGGGGTTCCGCGCACATTTCCCCGAAAAGTGCCACCTGGGG
GGTGCTAATTATGGCATTGATTGGGGCGGTAAAACATTCAAAGTCAATGAAAAGGATGCTAAATTGAATG
ATACTGAAGACATTTCATTCGCTTCTCAGATCAAAAACTTAAATCTGTCTATATGAGCTGTCCCAAAGCC
ACTTCTTACCTTTCAAGAAAACATGGACCTTGCTTTGCCACAAAATAATTGCCTGTAAGATAGTTTTTTA
TTTGCACATTGTTATTACTAACCTATGCTTTGCTACGGACGACTGCTTGGTAAAAATGCAAAAGTATTAG
GATGTCTCACAAGAAACTGCTCGTGGTGAAAATTTTCAGCCGCGACCATCCTCCCACGCCAACAAGCCCT
CTTTTGCCCATCCTTCTGGAATTCGCGGTGAAAATCAATTTGATATATAAAATTCCCTCATAATATCTAG
GAACGGGATCACATATCTCAATGAGCTAAAGCGGCCGCTTCTTCGAATGGGACCAGCTAAAGTGATCAAA
CTTCATGCAGGATGTTGGACACTTTTTCTTTCAAGAAGCTCCAAATATATAAATTTTTGCAATCTAGGAA
TTGAAATATCGTACTTCCGATTCAGAATATCTCAACTCTACTACATCTATATATGACTGTACTCGCGTTC
TTGGTAAACATCAATTAGTAGGTGTTTTTGCGAGCATATGTTGAGCTCAGAAAATATGAGCACAATCTTC
GAAACCATTGTTTTTTTGTGCAAAAGTCACCATCGGGTTTATAGTATGGACTCTTGAACGAACCATTCTG
ATCTGTATTTCTCTCATATTTACTCCATTTATTTTTTGCTGCTCTTTGCTTTACTTCAACACGATGCTTT
TCCTAAGTAATTTTTTATTTTATTCACAATGCTCCATAACTCTTCAGGCCTTAAACGACCATCCATGGCC
CCTAAGAAACCATTATTATCATGACATTAACCTATAAAAATAGGCGTATCACGAGGCCCTTTCGTC
